>Addgene plasmid #175235 | EGFP-RanGAP | addgene full sequence | sequence record 345457 | Addgene NGS Result
GATAATGTTTTTTGCGCCGACATCATAACGGTTCTGGCAAATATTCTGAAATGAGCTGTTGACAATTAAT
CATCGGCTCGTATAATGTGTGGAATTGTGAGCGGATAACAATTTCACACAGGAAACAGCCAGTCCGTTTA
GGTGTTTTCACGAGCACTTCACCAACAAGGACCATAGATTATGAAAACTGAAGAAGGTAAACTGGTAATC
TGGATTAACGGCGATAAAGGCTATAACGGTCTCGCTGAAGTCGGTAAGAAATTCGAGAAAGATACCGGAA
TTAAAGTCACCGTTGAGCATCCGGATAAACTGGAAGAGAAATTCCCACAGGTTGCGGCAACTGGCGATGG
CCCTGACATTATCTTCTGGGCACACGACCGCTTTGGTGGCTACGCTCAATCTGGCCTGTTGGCTGAAATC
ACCCCGGACAAAGCGTTCCAGGACAAGCTGTATCCGTTTACCTGGGATGCCGTACGTTACAACGGCAAGC
TGATTGCTTACCCGATCGCTGTTGAAGCGTTATCGCTGATTTATAACAAAGATCTGCTGCCGAACCCGCC
AAAAACCTGGGAAGAGATCCCGGCGCTGGATAAAGAACTGAAAGCGAAAGGTAAGAGCGCGCTGATGTTC
AACCTGCAAGAACCGTACTTCACCTGGCCGCTGATTGCTGCTGACGGGGGTTATGCGTTCAAGTATGAAA
ACGGCAAGTACGACATTAAAGACGTGGGCGTGGATAACGCTGGCGCGAAAGCGGGTCTGACCTTCCTGGT
TGACCTGATTAAAAACAAACACATGAATGCAGACACCGATTACTCCATCGCAGAAGCTGCCTTTAATAAA
GGCGAAACAGCGATGACCATCAACGGCCCGTGGGCATGGTCCAACATCGACACCAGCAAAGTGAATTATG
GTGTAACGGTACTGCCGACCTTCAAGGGTCAACCATCCAAACCGTTCGTTGGCGTGCTGAGCGCAGGTAT
TAACGCCGCCAGTCCGAACAAAGAGCTGGCAAAAGAGTTCCTCGAAAACTATCTGCTGACTGATGAAGGT
CTGGAAGCGGTTAATAAAGACAAACCGCTGGGTGCCGTAGCGCTGAAGTCTTACGAGGAAGAGTTGGCGA
AAGATCCACGTATTGCCGCCACCATGGAAAACGCCCAGAAAGGTGAAATCATGCCGAACATCCCGCAGAT
GTCCGCTTTCTGGTATGCCGTGCGTACTGCGGTGATCAACGCCGCCAGCGGTCGTCAGACTGTCGATGAA
GCCCTGAAAGACGCGCAGACTAATTCGAGCTCGAACAACAACAACAATAACAATAACAACAACCTCGGGA
TCGAGGGAAGGATTTCAGAATTTGAAAACCTGTATTTTCAGGGCGAATTCGTGAGCAAGGGCGAGGAGCT
GTTCACCGGGGTGGTGCCCATCCTGGTCGAGCTGGACGGCGACGTAAACGGCCACAAGTTCAGCGTGTCC
GGCGAGGGCGAGGGCGATGCCACCTACGGCAAGCTGACCCTGAAGTTCATCTGCACCACCGGCAAGCTGC
CCGTGCCCTGGCCCACCCTCGTGACCACCCTGACCTACGGCGTGCAGTGCTTCAGCCGCTACCCCGACCA
CATGAAGCAGCACGACTTCTTCAAGTCCGCCATGCCCGAAGGCTACGTCCAGGAGCGCACCATCTTCTTC
AAGGACGACGGCAACTACAAGACCCGCGCCGAGGTGAAGTTCGAGGGCGACACCCTGGTGAACCGCATCG
AGCTGAAGGGCATCGACTTCAAGGAGGACGGCAACATCCTGGGGCACAAGCTGGAGTACAACTACAACAG
CCACAACGTCTATATCATGGCCGACAAGCAGAAGAACGGCATCAAGGTGAACTTCAAGATCCGCCACAAC
ATCGAGGACGGCAGCGTGCAGCTCGCCGACCACTACCAGCAGAACACCCCCATCGGCGACGGCCCCGTGC
TGCTGCCCGACAACCACTACCTGAGCACCCAGTCCAAGCTGAGCAAAGACCCCAACGAGAAGCGCGATCA
CATGGTCCTGCTGGAGTTCGTGACCGCCGCCGGGATCACTCTCGGCATGGACGAGCTGTACAAGTCCGGA
CTCAGATCTCCTCAGCAGCGAGGGCAGGGAGAGAAGTCAGCCACGCCCTCACGGAAGATTCTGGACCCTA
ACACTGGGGAGCCAGCTCCCGTGCTGTCCTCCCCACCTCCTGCAGACGTCTCCACCTTCCTGGCTTTTCC
CTCTCCAGAGAAGCTGCTGCGCCTAGGGCCCAAGAGCTCCGTGCTGATAGCCCAGCAGACTGACACGTCT
GACCCCGAGAAGGTGGTGTCTGCCTTCCTAAAGGTGTCATCTGTGTTCAAGGACGAAGCTACTGTGAGGA
TGGCAGTGCAGGATGCAGTAGATGCCCTGATGCAGAAGGCTTTCAACTCCTCGTCCTTCAACTCCAACAC
CTTCCTCACCAGGCTCCTCGTGCACATGGGTCTGCTCAAGAGTGAAGACAAGGTCAAGGCCATTGCCAAC
CTGTACGGCCCCCTGATGGCGCTGAACCACATGGTGCAGCAGGACTATTTCCCCAAGGCCCTTGCACCCC
TGCTGCTGGCGTTCGTGACCAAGCCCAACAGCGCCCTGGAATCCTGCTCCTTCGCCCGCCACAGTCTGCT
GCAGACGCTGTACAAGGTCGGATCCGAAAACCTGTATTTTCAGGGCCATCATCATCATCATCACTGAAAG
CTTGGCACTGGCCGTCGTTTTACAACGTCGTGACTGGGAAAACCCTGGCGTTACCCAACTTAATCGCCTT
GCAGCACATCCCCCTTTCGCCAGCTGGCGTAATAGCGAAGAGGCCCGCACCGATCGCCCTTCCCAACAGT
TGCGCAGCCTGAATGGCGAATGGCAGCTTGGCTGTTTTGGCGGATGAGATAAGATTTTCAGCCTGATACA
GATTAAATCAGAACGCAGAAGCGGTCTGATAAAACAGAATTTGCCTGGCGGCAGTAGCGCGGTGGTCCCA
CCTGACCCCATGCCGAACTCAGAAGTGAAACGCCGTAGCGCCGATGGTAGTGTGGGGTCTCCCCATGCGA
GAGTAGGGAACTGCCAGGCATCAAATAAAACGAAAGGCTCAGTCGAAAGACTGGGCCTTTCGTTTTATCT
GTTGTTTGTCGGTGAACGCTCTCCTGAGTAGGACAAATCCGCCGGGAGCGGATTTGAACGTTGCGAAGCA
ACGGCCCGGAGGGTGGCGGGCAGGACGCCCGCCATAAACTGCCAGGCATCAAATTAAGCAGAAGGCCATC
CTGACGGATGGCCTTTTTGCGTTTCTACAAACTCTTTTGTTTATTTTTCTAAATACATTCAAATATGTAT
CCGCTCATGAGACAATAACCCTGATAAATGCTTCAATAATATTGAAAAAGGAAGAGTATGAGTATTCAAC
ATTTCCGTGTCGCCCTTATTCCCTTTTTTGCGGCATTTTGCCTTCCTGTTTTTGCTCACCCAGAAACGCT
GGTGAAAGTAAAAGATGCTGAAGATCAGTTGGGTGCACGAGTGGGTTACATCGAACTGGATCTCAACAGC
GGTAAGATCCTTGAGAGTTTTCGCCCCGAAGAACGTTTCCCAATGATGAGCACTTTTAAAGTTCTGCTAT
GTGGCGCGGTATTATCCCGTGTTGACGCCGGGCAAGAGCAACTCGGTCGCCGCATACACTATTCTCAGAA
TGACTTGGTTGAGTACTCACCAGTCACAGAAAAGCATCTTACGGATGGCATGACAGTAAGAGAATTATGC
AGTGCTGCCATAACCATGAGTGATAACACTGCGGCCAACTTACTTCTGACAACGATCGGAGGACCGAAGG
AGCTAACCGCTTTTTTGCACAACATGGGGGATCATGTAACTCGCCTTGATCGTTGGGAACCGGAGCTGAA
TGAAGCCATACCAAACGACGAGCGTGACACCACGATGCCTGTAGCAATGGCAACAACGTTGCGCAAACTA
TTAACTGGCGAACTACTTACTCTAGCTTCCCGGCAACAATTAATAGACTGGATGGAGGCGGATAAAGTTG
CAGGACCACTTCTGCGCTCGGCCCTTCCGGCTGGCTGGTTTATTGCTGATAAATCTGGAGCCGGTGAGCG
TGGGTCTCGCGGTATCATTGCAGCACTGGGGCCAGATGGTAAGCCCTCCCGTATCGTAGTTATCTACACG
ACGGGGAGTCAGGCAACTATGGATGAACGAAATAGACAGATCGCTGAGATAGGTGCCTCACTGATTAAGC
ATTGGTAACTGTCAGACCAAGTTTACTCATATATACTTTAGATTGATT
[38 nt withheld, positions 4319-4356]
A
[37 nt withheld, positions 4358-4394]
ATTTTGTTAAAATTCGCGTTAAATTTTTGTTAAATCAGCTCATTTTTTAACCAATAGGCCGAAATCGGCA
AAATCCCTTATAAATCAAAAGAATAGCCCGAGATAGGGT
[37 nt withheld, positions 4504-4540]
AAAGAACGTGGACTCCAACGTCAAAGG
[141 nt withheld, positions 4568-4708]
G
[125 nt withheld, positions 4710-4834]
AAAGGATCTAGGTGAAGATCCTTTTTGATAATCTCATGACCAAAATCCCTTAACGTGAGTTTTCGTTCCA
CTGAGCGTCAGACCCCGTAGAAAAGATCAAAGGATCTTCTTGAGATCCTTTTTTTCTGCGCGTAATCTGC
TGCTTGCAAACAAAAAAACCACCGCTACCAGCGGTGGTTTGTTTGCCGGATCAAGAGCTACCAACTCTTT
TTCCGAAGGTAACTGGCTTCAGCAGAGCGCAGATACCAAATACTGTCCTTCTAGTGTAGCCGTAGTTAGG
CCACCACTTCAAGAACTCTGTAGCACCGCCTACATACCTCGCTCTGCTAATCCTGTTACCAGTGGCTGCT
GCCAGTGGCGATAAGTCGTGTCTTACCGGGTTGGACTCAAGACGATAGTTACCGGATAAGGCGCAGCGGT
CGGGCTGAACGGGGGGTTCGTGCACACAGCCCAGCTTGGAGCGAACGACCTACACCGAACTGAGATACCT
ACAGCGTGAGCTATGAGAAAGCGCCACGCTTCCCGAAGGGAGAAAGGCGGACAGGTATCCGGTAAGCGGC
AGGGTCGGAACAGGAGAGCGCACGAGGGAGCTTCCAGGGGGAAACGCCTGGTATCTTTATAGTCCTGTCG
GGTTTCGCCACCTCTGACTTGAGCGTCGATTTTTGTGATGCTCGTCAGGGGGGCGGAGCCTATGGAAAAA
CGCCAGCAACGCGGCCTTTTTACGGTTCCTGGCCTTTTGCTGGCCTTTTGCTCACATGTTCTTTCCTGCG
TTATCCCCTGATTCTGTGGATAACCGTATTACCGCCTTTGAGTGAGCTGATACCGCTCGCCGCAGCCGAA
CGACCGAGCGCAGCGAGTCAGTGAGCGAGGAAGCGGAAGAGCGCCTGATGCGGTATTTTCTCCTTACGCA
TCTGTGCGGTATTTCACACCGCATGTGGTGCACTCTCAGTACACCGCATGTGGTGCACTCTCAGTACAAT
CTGCTCTGATGCCGCATAGTTAAGCCAGTATACACTCCGCTATCGCTACGTGACTGGGTCATGGCTGCGC
CCCGACACCCGCCAACACCCGCTGACGCGCCCTGACGGGCTTGTCTGCTCCCGGCATCCGCTTACAGACA
AGCTGTGACCGTCTCCGGGAGCTGCATGTGTCAGAGGTTTTCACCGTCATCACCGAAACGCGCGAGGCAG
CTGCGGTAAAGCTCATCAGCGTGGTCGTGCAGCGATTCACAGATGTCTGCCTGTTCATCCGCGTCCAGCT
CGTTGAGTTTCTCCAGAAGCGTTAATGTCTGGCTTCTGATAAAGCGGGCCATGTTAAGGGCGGTTTTTTC
CTGTTTGGTCACTGATGCCTCCGTGTAAGGGGGATTTCTGTTCATGGGGGTAATGATACCGATGAAACGA
GAGAGGATGCTCACGATACGGGTTACTGATGATGAACATGCCCGGTTACTGGAACGTTGTGAGGGTAAAC
AACTGGCGGTATGGATGCGGCGGGACCAGAGAAAAATCACTCAGGGTCAATGCCAGCGCTTCGTTAATAC
AGATGTAGGTGTTCCACAGGGTAGCCAGCAGCATCCTGCGATGCAGATCCGGAACATAATGGTGCAGGGC
GCTGACTTCCGCGTTTCCAGACTTTACGAAACACGGAAACCGAAGACCATTCATGTTGTTGCTCAGGTCG
CAGACGTTTTGCAGCAGCAGTCGCTTCACGTTCGCTCGCGTATCGGTGATTCATTCTGCTAACCAGTAAG
GCAACCCCGCCAGCCTAGCCGGGTCCTCAACGACAGGAGCACGATCATGCGCACCCGTGGCCAGGACCCA
ACGCTGCCCGAAATTCCGACACCATCGAATGGTGCAAAACCTTTCGCGGTATGGCATGATAGCGCCCGGA
AGAGAGTCAATTCAGGGTGGTGAATGTGAAACCAGTAACGTTATACGATGTCGCAGAGTATGCCGGTGTC
TCTTATCAGACCGTTTCCCGCGTGGTGAACCAGGCCAGCCACGTTTCTGCGAAAACGCGGGAAAAAGTGG
AAGCGGCGATGGCGGAGCTGAATTACATTCCCAACCGCGTGGCACAACAACTGGCGGGCAAACAGTCGTT
GCTGATTGGCGTTGCCACCTCCAGTCTGGCCCTGCACGCGCCGTCGCAAATTGTCGCGGCGATTAAATCT
CGCGCCGATCAACTGGGTGCCAGCGTGGTGGTGTCGATGGTAGAACGAAGCGGCGTCGAAGCCTGTAAAG
CGGCGGTGCACAATCTTCTCGCGCAACGCGTCAGTGGGCTGATCATTAACTATCCGCTGGATGACCAGGA
TGCCATTGCTGTGGAAGCTGCCTGCACTAATGTTCCGGCGTTATTTCTTGATGTCTCTGACCAGACACCC
ATCAACAGTATTATTTTCTCCCATGAAGACGGTACGCGACTGGGCGTGGAGCATCTGGTCGCATTGGGTC
ACCAGCAAATCGCGCTGTTAGCGGGCCCATTAAGTTCTGTCTCGGCGCGTCTGCGTCTGGCTGGCTGGCA
TAAATATCTCACTCGCAATCAAATTCAGCCGATAGCGGAACGGGAAGGCGACTGGAGTGCCATGTCCGGT
TTTCAACAAACCATGCAAATGCTGAATGAGGGCATCGTTCCCACTGCGATGCTGGTTGCCAACGATCAGA
TGGCGCTGGGCGCAATGCGCGCCATTACCGAGTCCGGGCTGCGCGTTGGTGCGGATATCTCGGTAGTGGG
ATACGACGATACCGAAGACAGCTCATGTTATATCCCGCCGTTAACCACCATCAAACAGGATTTTCGCCTG
CTGGGGCAAACCAGCGTGGACCGCTTGCTGCAACTCTCTCAGGGCCAGGCGGTGAAGGGCAATCAGCTGT
TGCCCGTCTCACTGGTGAAAAGAAAAACCACCCTGGCGCCCAATACGCAAACCGCCTCTCCCCGCGCGTT
GGCCGATTCATTAATGCAGCTGGCACGACAGGTTTCCCGACTGGAAAGCGGGCAGTGAGCGCAACGCAAT
TAATGTAAGTTAGCTCACTCATTAGGCACAATTCTCATGTTTGACAGCTTATCATCGACTGCACGGTGCA
CCAATGCTTCTGGCGTCAGGCAGCCATCGGAAGCTGTGGTATGGCTGTGCAGGTCGTAAATCACTGCATA
ATTCGTGTCGCTCAAGGCGCACTCCCGTTCTG
Features (pLannotate 1.2.2; 24 found; start..end, strand, type, name):
     59..87      +  promoter       tac promoter: strong E. coli promoter; hybrid between the trp and lac UV5 promoters
     95..111     +  protein_bind   lac operator: The lac repressor binds to the lac operator to inhibit transcription in E. coli. This inhibition can be relieved by adding lactose or isopropyl-β-D-thiogalactopyranoside (IPTG). lac repressor encoded by lacI
    181..1281    +  CDS            MBP: maltose binding protein from E. coli; malE (mutated); This version of the gene does not encode a signal sequence, so MBP will remain in the cytosol.
   1354..1374    +  CDS            TEV site: tobacco etch virus (TEV) protease recognition and cleavage site
   1381..2094    +  CDS            mEGFP: mEGFP is a basic (constitutively fluorescent) green fluorescent protein published in 2002, derived from Aequorea victoria. It has moderate acid sensitivity.
   2113..2679    +  CDS            RANGAP1 (fragment): RAGP1_HUMAN - Also known as KIAA1835, SD. Experimental evidence at protein level: Swiss-Prot protein existence level 1. GTPase activator for RAN (PubMed:8146159, PubMed:8896452, PubMed:16428860). Converts cytoplasmic GTP-bound RAN to GDP-bound RAN, which is essential for RAN-mediated nuclear import and export (PubMed:8896452, PubMed:27160050). Mediates dissociation of cargo from nuclear export complexes containing XPO1, RAN and RANBP2 after nuclear export (PubMed:27160050). From Homo sapiens (Human).
   2686..2706    +  CDS            TEV site: tobacco etch virus (TEV) protease recognition and cleavage site
   2707..2723    +  CDS            capTEV™ (fragment): composite tag for in vivo biotinylation, TEV protease cleavage, and 6xHis tagging
   2736..2890    +  CDS            lacZα (fragment): LacZα fragment of β-galactosidase; lacZ fragment
   2983..3098    +  ncRNA          5S rRNA: Accession: RF00001 - 5S ribosomal RNA
   3102..3188    +  terminator     rrnB T1 terminator: Escherichia coli rrnB; transcription terminator T1 from the E. coli rrnB gene
   3280..3307    +  terminator     rrnB T2 terminator: transcription terminator T2 from the E. coli rrnB gene
   3326..3417    +  promoter       AmpR promoter: bla
   3418..4278    +  CDS            AmpR: β-lactamase; bla; confers resistance to ampicillin, carbenicillin, and related antibiotics
   4320..4833    -  rep_origin     M13 ori (sequence partly withheld): M13 bacteriophage origin of replication; arrow indicates direction of (+) strand synthesis
   4944..5532    +  rep_origin     ori: high-copy-number ColE1/pMB1/pBR322/pUC origin of replication
   5718..5787    -  misc_feature   bom (fragment): basis of mobility region from pBR322
   5785..5883    -  misc_feature   bom (fragment): basis of mobility region from pBR322
   5985..6176    -  CDS            rop: Rop protein, which maintains plasmids at low copy number; rop
   6193..6573    +  CDS            YPB1_ECOLX: Protein predicted: Swiss-Prot protein existence level 4. From Escherichia coli.
   6672..6749    +  promoter       lacIq promoter: lacI (mutant); In the lacIq allele, a single base change in the promoter boosts expression of the lacI gene about 10-fold.
   6750..7832    +  CDS            lacI: lac repressor; lacI; The lac repressor binds to the lac operator to inhibit transcription in E. coli. This inhibition can be relieved by adding lactose or isopropyl-β-D-thiogalactopyranoside (IPTG).
   7845..7866    +  protein_bind   CAP binding site: CAP binding activates transcription in the presence of cAMP. E. coli catabolite activator protein
   7885..7902    +  promoter       tet promoter (fragment): E. coli promoter for tetracycline efflux protein gene
