[The description below was written by a language model from this plasmid's Addgene catalogue record and pLannotate feature annotations shown in this document.]
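Description:
EGFP-RanGAP is a bacterial expression plasmid built on a laboratory backbone called MTTH, whose annotated features resemble a pMAL-type vector. It is used to produce and purify a fluorescent fragment of human RANGAP1 as a high-affinity SUMOylation substrate. It replicates in E. coli from a ColE1/pMB1-family origin. The adjacent rop gene and pBR322 bom region fit the catalogue's low-copy designation. Selection is by ampicillin through the bla (AmpR) gene, and an M13 phage origin is also present. The sequenced record is about 8.0 kb, which is larger than the sum of the catalogued backbone (5.3 kb) and insert (about 1.3 kb). The record does not explain this difference.

Expression is driven by the tac promoter with a downstream lac operator. The plasmid carries lacI under the lacIq promoter, so transcription is repressed until it is induced with IPTG. The open reading frame begins with cytosolic maltose-binding protein (no signal sequence), followed by a TEV protease site and monomeric EGFP. Next comes a roughly 570 bp fragment of RANGAP1, so this is only part of the protein rather than the full-length GTPase activator. The catalogued 1,332 bp insert appears to correspond to the mEGFP and RANGAP1 portions together, cloned between EcoRI and BamHI. A second TEV site lies downstream, followed by a short match to a composite tag that includes a His tag. This arrangement suggests that flanking affinity tags can be cleaved off to leave the EGFP-RanGAP fusion. A residual lacZα fragment and the rrnB T1/T2 terminators close the cassette.

The associated work examined enzymatic rate enhancement in phase-separated compartments. There, a fluorescent substrate of this kind would allow the SUMOylation reaction to be followed.
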