Addgene plasmid #175235: EGFP-RanGAP
Purpose: Bacterial expression and purification, high affinity SUMOylation substrate
Depositing lab: Michael Rosen. Depositing organization: University of Texas Southwestern Medical Center. Publication: Mechanistic dissection of increased enzymatic rate in a phase-separated compartment. Peeples W, Rosen MK. Nat Chem Biol. 2021 Jun;17(6):693-702. doi: 10.1038/s41589-021-00801-x. Epub 2021 May 25. PubMed 34035521.
Backbone
  Vector backbone: MTTH
  Backbone manufacturer: lab reagent
  Backbone size w/o insert (bp): 5300
  Vector type: Bacterial Expression
Growth in bacteria
  Bacterial resistance: Ampicillin, 100 μg/mL
  Growth temperature: 37°C
  Growth strain: DH5alpha
  Copy number: Low Copy
Gene/Insert
  Gene/Insert name: RANGAP1
  Species: H. sapiens (human)
  Insert size (bp): 1332
  Entrez Gene: RANGAP1 (a.k.a. Fug1, RANGAP, SD)
  Promoter: tac
  Cloning method: Restriction Enzyme; 5′ cloning site EcoRI (not destroyed); 3′ cloning site BamHI (not destroyed)
  Sequencing primers: 5′ GGTCGTCAGACTGTCGATGAAGCC; 3′ CGCCAGGGTTTTCCCAGTCACGAC
Terms and licenses: Academic/Nonprofit Terms; Industry Terms: Not Available to Industry
How to cite: EGFP-RanGAP was a gift from Michael Rosen (Addgene plasmid # 175235 ; http://n2t.net/addgene:175235 ; RRID:Addgene_175235)
