>Addgene plasmid #175235 | EGFP-RanGAP | depositor partial sequence | sequence record 339758 | Insert Sequence (including restriction sites)
GGCGAATTCGTGAGCAAGGGCGAGGAGCTGTTCACCGGGGTGGTGCCCATCCTGGTCGAGCTGGACGGCG
ACGTAAACGGCCACAAGTTCAGCGTGTCCGGCGAGGGCGAGGGCGATGCCACCTACGGCAAGCTGACCCT
GAAGTTCATCTGCACCACCGGCAAGCTGCCCGTGCCCTGGCCCACCCTCGTGACCACCCTGACCTACGGC
GTGCAGTGCTTCAGCCGCTACCCCGACCACATGAAGCAGCACGACTTCTTCAAGTCCGCCATGCCCGAAG
GCTACGTCCAGGAGCGCACCATCTTCTTCAAGGACGACGGCAACTACAAGACCCGCGCCGAGGTGAAGTT
CGAGGGCGACACCCTGGTGAACCGCATCGAGCTGAAGGGCATCGACTTCAAGGAGGACGGCAACATCCTG
GGGCACAAGCTGGAGTACAACTACAACAGCCACAACGTCTATATCATGGCCGACAAGCAGAAGAACGGCA
TCAAGGTGAACTTCAAGATCCGCCACAACATCGAGGACGGCAGCGTGCAGCTCGCCGACCACTACCAGCA
GAACACCCCCATCGGCGACGGCCCCGTGCTGCTGCCCGACAACCACTACCTGAGCACCCAGTCCAAGCTG
AGCAAAGACCCCAACGAGAAGCGCGATCACATGGTCCTGCTGGAGTTCGTGACCGCCGCCGGGATCACTC
TCGGCATGGACGAGCTGTACAAGTCCGGACTCAGATCTCCTCAGCAGCGAGGGCAGGGAGAGAAGTCAGC
CACGCCCTCACGGAAGATTCTGGACCCTAACACTGGGGAGCCAGCTCCCGTGCTGTCCTCCCCACCTCCT
GCAGACGTCTCCACCTTCCTGGCTTTTCCCTCTCCAGAGAAGCTGCTGCGCCTAGGGCCCAAGAGCTCCG
TGCTGATAGCCCAGCAGACTGACACGTCTGACCCCGAGAAGGTGGTGTCTGCCTTCCTAAAGGTGTCATC
TGTGTTCAAGGACGAAGCTACTGTGAGGATGGCAGTGCAGGATGCAGTAGATGCCCTGATGCAGAAGGCT
TTCAACTCCTCGTCCTTCAACTCCAACACCTTCCTCACCAGGCTCCTCGTGCACATGGGTCTGCTCAAGA
GTGAAGACAAGGTCAAGGCCATTGCCAACCTGTACGGCCCCCTGATGGCGCTGAACCACATGGTGCAGCA
GGACTATTTCCCCAAGGCCCTTGCACCCCTGCTGCTGGCGTTCGTGACCAAGCCCAACAGCGCCCTGGAA
TCCTGCTCCTTCGCCCGCCACAGTCTGCTGCAGACGCTGTACAAGGTCGGATCCGAAAACCTGTATTTTC
AG
